>Addgene plasmid #236365 | pHAGE-IRES-puro-NLS-dLbCas12aRVRR-EGFP-NLS-3xFlag | addgene full sequence | sequence record 494127 | Addgene NGS Result
TGGAAGGGCTAATTCACTCCCAAAGAAGACAAGATATCCTTGATCTGTGGATCTACCACACACAAGGCTA
CTTCCCTGATTAGCAGAACTACACACCAGGGCCAGGGGTCAGATATCCACTGACCTTTGGATGGTGCTAC
AAGCTAGTACCAGTTGAGCCAGATAAGGTAGAAGAGGCCAATAAAGGAGAGAACACCAGCTTGTTACACC
CTGTGAGCCTGCATGGGATGGATGACCCGGAGAGAGAAGTGTTAGAGTGGAGGTTTGACAGCCGCCTAGC
ATTTCATCACGTGGCCCGAGAGCTGCATCCGGAGTACTTCAAGAACTGCTGATATCGAGCTTGCTACAAG
GGACTTTCCGCTGGGGACTTTCCAGGGAGGCGTGGCCTGGGCGGGACTGGGGAGTGGCGAGCCCTCAGAT
CCTGCATATAAGCAGCTGCTTTTTGCCTGTACTGGGTCTCTCTGGTTAGACCAGATCTGAGCCTGGGAGC
TCTCTGGCTAACTAGGGAACCCACTGCTTAAGCCTCAATAAAGCTTGCCTTGAGTGCTTCAAGTAGTGTG
TGCCCGTCTGTTGTGTGACTCTGGTAACTAGAGATCCCTCAGACCCTTTTAGTCAGTGTGGAAAATCTCT
AGCAGTGGCGCCCGAACAGGGACTTGAAAGCGAAAGGGAAACCAGAGGAGCTCTCTCGACGCAGGACTCG
GCTTGCTGAAGCGCGCACGGCAAGAGGCGAGGGGCGGCGACTGGTGAGTACGCCAAAAATTTTGACTAGC
GGAGGCTAGAAGGAGAGAGATGGGTGCGAGAGCGTCAGTATTAAGCGGGGGAGAATTAGATCGCGATGGG
AAAAAATTCGGTTAAGGCCAGGGGGAAAGAAAAAATATAAATTAAAACATATAGTATGGGCAAGCAGGGA
GCTAGAACGATTCGCAGTTAATCCTGGCCTGTTAGAAACATCAGAAGGCTGTAGACAAATACTGGGACAG
CTACAACCATCCCTTCAGACAGGATCAGAAGAACTTAGATCATTATATAATACAGTAGCAACCCTCTATT
GTGTGCATCAAAGGATAGAGATAAAAGACACCAAGGAAGCTTTAGACAAGATAGAGGAAGAGCAAAACAA
AAGTAAGACCACCGCACAGCAAGCGGCCGGCCGCTGATCTTCAGACCTGGAGGAGGAGATATGAGGGACA
ATTGGAGAAGTGAATTATATAAATATAAAGTAGTAAAAATTGAACCATTAGGAGTAGCACCCACCAAGGC
AAAGAGAAGAGTGGTGCAGAGAGAAAAAAGAGCAGTGGGAATAGGAGCTTTGTTCCTTGGGTTCTTGGGA
GCAGCAGGAAGCACTATGGGCGCAGCGTCAATGACGCTGACGGTACAGGCCAGACAATTATTGTCTGGTA
TAGTGCAGCAGCAGAACAATTTGCTGAGGGCTATTGAGGCGCAACAGCATCTGTTGCAACTCACAGTCTG
GGGCATCAAGCAGCTCCAGGCAAGAATCCTGGCTGTGGAAAGATACCTAAAGGATCAACAGCTCCTGGGG
ATTTGGGGTTGCTCTGGAAAACTCATTTGCACCACTGCTGTGCCTTGGAATGCTAGTTGGAGTAATAAAT
CTCTGGAACAGATTTGGAATCACACGACCTGGATGGAGTGGGACAGAGAAATTAACAATTACACAAGCTT
AATACACTCCTTAATTGAAGAATCGCAAAACCAGCAAGAAAAGAATGAACAAGAATTATTGGAATTAGAT
AAATGGGCAAGTTTGTGGAATTGGTTTAACATAACAAATTGGCTGTGGTATATAAAATTATTCATAATGA
TAGTAGGAGGCTTGGTAGGTTTAAGAATAGTTTTTGCTGTACTTTCTATAGTGAATAGAGTTAGGCAGGG
ATATTCACCATTATCGTTTCAGACCCACCTCCCAACCCCGAGGGGACCCGACAGGCCCGAAGGAATAGAA
GAAGAAGGTGGAGAGAGAGACAGAGACAGATCCATTCGATTAGTGAACGGATCTCGACGGTATCGCCGAA
TTCACAAATGGCAGTATTCATCCACAATTTTAAAAGAAAAGGGGGGATTGGGGGGTACAGTGCAGGGGAA
AGAATAGTAGACATAATAGCAACAGACATACAAACTAAAGAATTACAAAAACAAATTACAAAAATTCAAA
ATTTTCGGGTTTATTACAGGGACAGCAGAGATCCAGTTTGGACTAGTCGTGAGGCTCCGGTGCCCGTCAG
TGGGCAGAGCGCACATCGCCCACAGTCCCCGAGAAGTTGGGGGGAGGGGTCGGCAATTGAACCGGTGCCT
AGAGAAGGTGGCGCGGGGTAAACTGGGAAAGTGATGTCGTGTACTGGCTCCGCCTTTTTCCCGAGGGTGG
GGGAGAACCGTATATAAGTGCAGTAGTCGCCGTGAACGTTCTTTTTCGCAACGGGTTTGCCGCCAGAACA
CAGGTAAGTGCCGTGTGTGGTTCCCGCGGGCCTGGCCTCTTTACGGGTTATGGCCCTTGCGTGCCTTGAA
TTACTTCCACCTGGCTGCAGTACGTGATTCTTGATCCCGAGCTTCGGGTTGGAAGTGGGTGGGAGAGTTC
GAGGCCTTGCGCTTAAGGAGCCCCTTCGCCTCGTGCTTGAGTTGAGGCCTGGCCTGGGCGCTGGGGCCGC
CGCGTGCGAATCTGGTGGCACCTTCGCGCCTGTCTCGCTGCTTTCGATAAGTCTCTAGCCATTTAAAATT
TTTGATGACCTGCTGCGACGCTTTTTTTCTGGCAAGATAGTCTTGTAAATGCGGGCCAAGATCTGCACAC
TGGTATTTCGGTTTTTGGGGCCGCGGGCGGCGACGGGGCCCGTGCGTCCCAGCGCACATGTTCGGCGAGG
CGGGGCCTGCGAGCGCGGCCACCGAGAATCGGACGGGGGTAGTCTCAAGCTGGCCGGCCTGCTCTGGTGC
CTGGCCTCGCGCCGCCGTGTATCGCCCCGCCCTGGGCGGCAAGGCTGGCCCGGTCGGCACCAGTTGCGTG
AGCGGAAAGATGGCCGCTTCCCGGCCCTGCTGCAGGGAGCTCAAAATGGAGGACGCGGCGCTCGGGAGAG
CGGGCGGGTGAGTCACCCACACAAAGGAAAAGGGCCTTTCCGTCCTCAGCCGTCGCTTCATGTGACTCCA
CGGAGTACCGGGCGCCGTCCAGGCACCTCGATTAGTTCTCGAGCTTTTGGAGTACGTCGTCTTTAGGTTG
GGGGGAGGGGTTTTATGCGATGGAGTTTCCCCACACTGAGTGGGTGGAGACTGAAGTTAGGCCAGCTTGG
CACTTGATGTAATTCTCCTTGGAATTTGCCCTTTTTGAGTTTGGATCTTGGTTCATTCTCAAGCCTCAGA
CAGTGGTTCAAAGTTTTTTTCTTCCATTTCAGGTGTCGTGAAGCGGCCGCATGAAGCGACCTGCCGCCAC
AAAGAAGGCTGGACAGGCTAAGAAGAAGAAAGCTAGCTCAAAGCTGGAGAAATTCACCAACTGTTATAGC
CTGTCTAAGACCCTGCGCTTCAAGGCAATCCCAGTGGGCAAGACACAAGAGAACATTGACAACAAACGGC
TCCTGGTGGAGGATGAGAAGAGGGCTGAAGATTACAAGGGCGTTAAGAAGCTGCTGGATAGGTACTATCT
GTCATTCATCAACGATGTCCTCCACAGTATCAAGCTGAAGAATCTGAACAATTACATTTCTCTGTTCCGG
AAGAAGACACGGACCGAGAAGGAGAACAAAGAGCTGGAGAATCTGGAGATCAACCTGAGGAAAGAAATAG
CTAAGGCTTTCAAAGGGAACGAGGGTTACAAGTCCCTGTTCAAGAAAGACATTATCGAGACTATTCTGCC
TGAGTTCCTGGACGATAAAGATGAGATCGCCCTCGTCAATTCCTTCAATGGGTTTACCACAGCCTTTACC
GGCTTCTTCGACAATAGAGAGAATATGTTCTCTGAAGAGGCCAAATCCACTAGCATCGCCTTTCGCTGCA
TAAACGAGAACCTGACTAGGTACATCAGCAATATGGACATCTTTGAGAAAGTCGATGCCATATTCGACAA
ACATGAGGTGCAGGAGATTAAGGAGAAGATCCTGAACTCAGATTACGATGTCGAAGATTTCTTCGAGGGA
GAGTTCTTCAACTTCGTGCTCACACAAGAGGGCATTGATGTGTACAATGCAATCATTGGAGGGTTCGTGA
CAGAGAGTGGCGAGAAGATAAAGGGCCTGAACGAGTATATCAACCTCTACAACCAGAAAACCAAGCAGAA
ACTGCCTAAGTTCAAGCCACTGTACAAACAAGTGCTCTCAGATAGGGAAAGCCTGAGCTTCTACGGTGAA
GGGTATACATCAGATGAAGAAGTGCTCGAAGTGTTCCGCAACACCCTCAATAAGAACAGTGAAATCTTCT
CTTCAATCAAGAAGCTGGAGAAACTGTTCAAGAATTTCGATGAGTACTCCTCTGCCGGAATCTTTGTGAA
GAATGGCCCTGCAATATCCACTATTAGCAAAGACATCTTTGGCGAGTGGAACGTTATCAGGGATAAGTGG
AATGCCGAGTACGATGATATTCATCTCAAGAAGAAAGCCGTGGTTACAGAGAAATACGAGGATGATAGAC
GCAAGAGCTTTAAGAAGATTGGTAGCTTCTCTCTCGAACAGCTGCAGGAGTACGCCGACGCTGACCTGTC
AGTCGTGGAGAAACTCAAGGAGATCATAATCCAGAAGGTGGATGAAATCTACAAAGTGTATGGAAGCTCT
GAGAAACTCTTCGATGCAGACTTTGTTCTGGAGAAGAGTCTGAAGAAGAACGACGCAGTGGTTGCTATCA
TGAAGGACCTGCTGGATTCTGTTAAGTCTTTCGAGAATTACATTAAGGCATTCTTTGGTGAAGGGAAGGA
GACAAATAGGGACGAGAGCTTCTATGGCGACTTTGTTCTGGCCTACGACATCCTCCTCAAGGTTGACCAC
ATCTATGACGCTATACGGAATTACGTTACCCAGAAGCCCTATAGCAAAGACAAGTTCAAGCTGTATTTCC
AGAATCCACAGTTTATGAGGGGGTGGGATAAAGACGTGGAAACAGATAGGAGGGCCACTATCCTGCGGTA
CGGCAGCAAATACTATCTGGCTATCATGGATAAGAAGTACGCCAAATGCCTCCAGAAGATCGACAAGGAC
GACGTGAACGGTAACTACGAGAAGATCAATTACAAGCTCCTGCCAGGACCTAACAAGATGCTGCCCAGGG
TGTTCTTCTCCAAGAAATGGATGGCCTACTATAACCCAAGCGAGGACATTCAGAAGATATACAAGAATGG
GACATTCAAGAAGGGCGATATGTTCAACCTCAACGACTGCCACAAGCTGATTGATTTCTTCAAGGATAGC
ATTTCTCGCTATCCCAAGTGGTCTAATGCATACGATTTCAACTTCAGCGAGACTGAGAAGTACAAAGACA
TCGCTGGCTTCTACCGGGAGGTGGAAGAGCAAGGCTATAAGGTGTCATTCGAATCCGCTTCTAAGAAGGA
AGTGGATAAGCTCGTGGAAGAGGGTAAGCTGTACATGTTCCAGATATACAACAAAGACTTCAGCGATAAG
AGCCACGGCACTCCAAACCTCCATACTATGTATTTCAAGCTGCTGTTTGACGAGAACAACCACGGACAGA
TTAGGCTGTCAGGAGGCGCAGAACTCTTCATGCGCAGAGCTTCACTGAAGAAGGAGGAACTCGTTGTCCA
CCCAGCCAATAGCCCTATAGCTAATAAGAATCCAGACAATCCTAAGAAAACCACTACTCTGTCTTACGAT
GTGTATAAGGATAAGAGATTCTCTGAAGATCAGTACGAACTGCACATACCCATTGCCATTAACAAGTGCC
CTAAGAACATCTTCAAGATTAACACAGAGGTTAGAGTGCTCCTGAAACACGACGATAACCCTTATGTTAT
AGGCATTGCTCGCGGAGAGAGAAACCTGCTGTACATCGTCGTGGTGGACGGCAAAGGCAACATCGTGGAA
CAGTATAGTCTCAATGAAATCATTAACAATTTCAACGGAATCCGCATTAAGACCGACTACCATTCTCTCC
TCGACAAGAAGGAGAAAGAAAGGTTCGAAGCAAGACAGAATTGGACAAGTATAGAGAATATCAAAGAACT
GAAGGCTGGGTACATCTCTCAGGTTGTGCACAAGATATGTGAGCTGGTGGAGAAGTACGACGCTGTTATC
GCCCTCGCGGACCTGAATAGCGGCTTCAAGAACTCCAGGGTGAAGGTGGAGAAGCAGGTGTATCAGAAGT
TCGAGAAGATGCTGATCGACAAGCTCAACTATATGGTGGACAAGAAATCCAATCCTTGCGCTACTGGTGG
AGCCCTGAAGGGCTATCAAATCACCAATAAGTTCGAATCTTTCAAGTCTATGAGCACCCAGAATGGCTTC
ATCTTCTACATACCCGCATGGCTGACATCCAAGATTGATCCCTCTACCGGATTTGTTAATCTGCTCAAGA
CTAAGTACACCTCTATTGCTGACTCAAAGAAGTTCATATCATCATTTGACCGCATCATGTACGTGCCAGA
AGAGGACCTGTTCGAGTTTGCCCTGGATTACAAGAATTTCTCTCGGACTGACGCCGACTACATCAAGAAG
TGGAAGCTCTACTCTTATGGTAATCGGATTCGCATATTCCGCAATCCCAAGAAGAATAACGTGTTCGATT
GGGAGGAAGTTTGCCTCACCAGCGCTTACAAGGAGCTGTTCAATAAGTATGGGATTAACTACCAGCAGGG
CGACATAAGAGCCCTGCTGTGCGAACAATCTGATAAGGCATTCTATTCCTCTTTCATGGCACTGATGTCA
CTGATGCTGCAAATGCGCAATTCCATCACCGGAAGAACAGACGTGGCCTTTCTGATCTCTCCTGTCAAGA
ACTCAGATGGCATCTTCTACGATTCCCGCAACTATGAAGCACAGGAGAATGCTATCCTGCCTAAGAATGC
CGATGCAAATGGAGCCTATAACATCGCCAGAAAGGTCCTCTGGGCCATAGGACAATTCAAGAAAGCTGAA
GATGAGAAGCTGGACAAGGTGAAGATCGCCATTTCAAACAAAGAGTGGCTCGAATATGCTCAGACCTCAG
TGAAGCATGGATCACCCATGGTGAGCAAGGGCGAGGAGCTGTTCACCGGGGTGGTGCCCATCCTGGTCGA
GCTGGACGGCGACGTAAACGGCCACAAGTTCAGCGTGTCCGGCGAGGGCGAGGGCGATGCCACCTACGGC
AAGCTGACCCTGAAGTTCATCTGCACCACCGGCAAGCTGCCCGTGCCCTGGCCCACCCTCGTGACCACCC
TGACCTACGGCGTGCAGTGCTTCAGCCGCTACCCCGACCACATGAAGCAGCACGACTTCTTCAAGTCCGC
CATGCCCGAAGGCTACGTCCAGGAGCGCACCATCTTCTTCAAGGACGACGGCAACTACAAGACCCGCGCC
GAGGTGAAGTTCGAGGGCGACACCCTGGTGAACCGCATCGAGCTGAAGGGCATCGACTTCAAGGAGGACG
GCAACATCCTGGGGCACAAGCTGGAGTACAACTACAACAGCCACAACGTCTATATCATGGCCGACAAGCA
GAAGAACGGCATCAAGGTGAACTTCAAGATCCGCCACAACATCGAGGACGGCAGCGTGCAGCTCGCCGAC
CACTACCAGCAGAACACCCCCATCGGCGACGGCCCCGTGCTGCTGCCCGACAACCACTACCTGAGCACCC
AGTCCGCCCTGAGCAAAGACCCCAACGAGAAGCGCGATCACATGGTCCTGCTGGAGTTCGTGACCGCCGC
CGGGATCACTCTCGGCATGGACGAGCTGTACAAGTCGAATTCTAAGCCAGGATTCCATATGAAGCGACCT
GCCGCCACAAAGAAGGCTGGACAGGCTAAGAAGAAGAAACAACGCGTGCAGCTAAGCGACTACAAAGACC
ATGACGGTGATTATAAAGATCATGACATCGATTACAAGGATGACGATGACAAGTAAGGATCCCTCCCCCC
CCCCTAACGTTACTGGCCGAAGCCGCTTGGAATAAGGCCGGTGTGCGTTTGTCTATATGTTATTTTCCAC
CATATTGCCGTCTTTTGGCAATGTGAGGGCCCGGAAACCTGGCCCTGTCTTCTTGACGAGCATTCCTAGG
GGTCTTTCCCCTCTCGCCAAAGGAATGCAAGGTCTGTTGAATGTCGTGAAGGAAGCAGTTCCTCTGGAAG
CTTCTTGAAGACAAACAACGTCTGTAGCGACCCTTTGCAGGCAGCGGAACCCCCCACCTGGCGACAGGTG
CCTCTGCGGCCAAAAGCCACGTGTATAAGATACACCTGCAAAGGCGGCACAACCCCAGTGCCACGTTGTG
AGTTGGATAGTTGTGGAAAGAGTCAAATGGCTCTCCTCAAGCGTATTCAACAAGGGGCTGAAGGATGCCC
AGAAGGTACCCCATTGTATGGGATCTGATCTGGGGCCTCGGTGCACATGCTTTACATGTGTTTAGTCGAG
GTTAAAAAAACGTCTAGGCCCCCCGAACCACGGGGACGTGGTTTTCCTTTGAAAAACACGATGATAAGGA
TCCACCGGAGCTTACCATGACCGAGTACAAGCCCACGGTGCGCCTCGCCACCCGCGACGACGTCCCCAGG
GCCGTACGCACCCTCGCCGCCGCGTTCGCCGACTACCCCGCCACGCGCCACACCGTCGATCCGGACCGCC
ACATCGAGCGGGTCACCGAGCTGCAAGAACTCTTCCTCACGCGCGTCGGGCTCGACATCGGCAAGGTGTG
GGTCGCGGACGACGGCGCCGCGGTGGCGGTCTGGACCACGCCGGAGAGCGTCGAAGCGGGGGCGGTGTTC
GCCGAGATCGGCCCGCGCATGGCCGAGTTGAGCGGTTCCCGGCTGGCCGCGCAGCAACAGATGGAAGGCC
TCCTGGCGCCGCACCGGCCCAAGGAGCCCGCGTGGTTCCTGGCCACCGTCGGCGTCTCGCCCGACCACCA
GGGCAAGGGTCTGGGCAGCGCCGTCGTGCTCCCCGGAGTGGAGGCGGCCGAGCGCGCCGGGGTGCCCGCC
TTCCTGGAGACCTCCGCGCCCCGCAACCTCCCCTTCTACGAGCGGCTCGGCTTCACCGTCACCGCCGACG
TCGAGGTGCCCGAAGGACCGCGCACCTGGTGCATGACCCGCAAGCCCGGTGCCTGACGCCCATCGATAGA
TCCTAATCAACCTCTGGATTACAAAATTTGTGAAAGATTGACTGGTATTCTTAACTATGTTGCTCCTTTT
ACGCTATGTGGATACGCTGCTTTAATGCCTTTGTATCATGCTATTGCTTCCCGTATGGCTTTCATTTTCT
CCTCCTTGTATAAATCCTGGTTGCTGTCTCTTTATGAGGAGTTGTGGCCCGTTGTCAGGCAACGTGGCGT
GGTGTGCACTGTGTTTGCTGACGCAACCCCCACTGGTTGGGGCATTGCCACCACCTGTCAGCTCCTTTCC
GGGACTTTCGCTTTCCCCCTCCCTATTGCCACGGCGGAACTCATCGCCGCCTGCCTTGCCCGCTGCTGGA
CAGGGGCTCGGCTGTTGGGCACTGACAATTCCGTGGTGTTGTCGGGGAAATCATCGTCCTTTCCTTGGCT
GCTCGCCTGTGTTGCCACCTGGATTCTGCGCGGGACGTCCTTCTGCTACGTCCCTTCGGCCCTCAATCCA
GCGGACCTTCCTTCCCGCGGCCTGCTGCCGGCTCTGCGGCCTCTTCCGCGTCTTCGCCTTCGCCCTCAGA
CGAGTCGGATCTCCCTTTGGGCCGCCTCCCCGCCTGAGATCCTTTAAGACCAATGACTTACAAGGCAGCT
GTAGATCTTAGCCACTTTTTAAAAGAAAAGGGGGGACTGGAAGGGCTAATTCACTCCCAACGAAGACAAG
ATCTGCTTTTTGCTTGTACTGGGTCTCTCTGGTTAGACCAGATCTGAGCCTGGGAGCTCTCTGGCTAACT
AGGGAACCCACTGCTTAAGCCTCAATAAAGCTTGCCTTGAGTGCTTCAAGTAGTGTGTGCCCGTCTGTTG
TGTGACTCTGGTAACTAGAGATCCCTCAGACCCTTTTAGTCAGTGTGGAAAATCTCTAGCAGTAGTAGTT
CATGTCATCTTATTATTCAGTATTTATAACTTGCAAAGAAATGAATATCAGAGAGTGAGAGGCCCGGGTT
AATTAAGGAAAGGGCTAGATCATTCTTGAAGACGAAAGGGCCTCGTGATACGCCTATTTTTATAGGTTAA
TGTCATGATAATAATGGTTTCTTAGACGTCAGGTGGCACTTTTCGGGGAAATGTGCGCGGAACCCCTATT
TGTTTATTTTTCTAAATACATTCAAATATGTATCCGCTCATGAGACAATAACCCTGATAAATGCTTCAAT
AATATTGAAAAAGGAAGAGTATGAGTATTCAACATTTCCGTGTCGCCCTTATTCCCTTTTTTGCGGCATT
TTGCCTTCCTGTTTTTGCTCACCCAGAAACGCTGGTGAAAGTAAAAGATGCTGAAGATCAGTTGGGTGCA
CGAGTGGGTTACATCGAACTGGATCTCAACAGCGGTAAGATCCTTGAGAGTTTTCGCCCCGAAGAACGTT
TTCCAATGATGAGCACTTTTAAAGTTCTGCTATGTGGCGCGGTATTATCCCGTATTGACGCCGGGCAAGA
GCAACTCGGTCGCCGCATACACTATTCTCAGAATGACTTGGTTGAGTACTCACCAGTCACAGAAAAGCAT
CTTACGGATGGCATGACAGTAAGAGAATTATGCAGTGCTGCCATAACCATGAGTGATAACACTGCGGCCA
ACTTACTTCTGACAACGATCGGAGGACCGAAGGAGCTAACCGCTTTTTTGCACAACATGGGGGATCATGT
AACTCGCCTTGATCGTTGGGAACCGGAGCTGAATGAAGCCATACCAAACGACGAGCGTGACACCACGATG
CCTGTAGCAATGGCAACAACGTTGCGCAAACTATTAACTGGCGAACTACTTACTCTAGCTTCCCGGCAAC
AATTAATAGACTGGATGGAGGCGGATAAAGTTGCAGGACCACTTCTGCGCTCGGCCCTTCCGGCTGGCTG
GTTTATTGCTGATAAATCTGGAGCCGGTGAGCGTGGGTCTCGCGGTATCATTGCAGCACTGGGGCCAGAT
GGTAAGCCCTCCCGTATCGTAGTTATCTACACGACGGGGAGTCAGGCAACTATGGATGAACGAAATAGAC
AGATCGCTGAGATAGGTGCCTCACTGATTAAGCATTGGTAACTGTCAGACCAAGTTTACTCATATATACT
TTAGATTGATTTAAAACTTCATTTTTAATTTAAAAGGATCTAGGTGAAGATCCTTTTTGATAATCTCATG
ACCAAAATCCCTTAACGTGAGTTTTCGTTCCACTGAGCGTCAGACCCCGTAGAAAAGATCAAAGGATCTT
CTTGAGATCCTTTTTTTCTGCGCGTAATCTGCTGCTTGCAAACAAAAAAACCACCGCTACCAGCGGTGGT
TTGTTTGCCGGATCAAGAGCTACCAACTCTTTTTCCGAAGGTAACTGGCTTCAGCAGAGCGCAGATACCA
AATACTGTTCTTCTAGTGTAGCCGTAGTTAGGCCACCACTTCAAGAACTCTGTAGCACCGCCTACATACC
TCGCTCTGCTAATCCTGTTACCAGTGGCTGCTGCCAGTGGCGATAAGTCGTGTCTTACCGGGTTGGACTC
AAGACGATAGTTACCGGATAAGGCGCAGCGGTCGGGCTGAACGGGGGGTTCGTGCACACAGCCCAGCTTG
GAGCGAACGACCTACACCGAACTGAGATACCTACAGCGTGAGCTATGAGAAAGCGCCACGCTTCCCGAAG
GGAGAAAGGCGGACAGGTATCCGGTAAGCGGCAGGGTCGGAACAGGAGAGCGCACGAGGGAGCTTCCAGG
GGGAAACGCCTGGTATCTTTATAGTCCTGTCGGGTTTCGCCACCTCTGACTTGAGCGTCGATTTTTGTGA
TGCTCGTCAGGGGGGCGGAGCCTATGGAAAAACGCCAGCAACGCGGCCTTTTTACGGTTCCTGGCCTTTT
GCTGGCCTTTTGCTCACATGTTCTTTCCTGCGTTATCCCCTGATTCTGTGGATAACCGTATTACCGCCTT
TGAGTGAGCTGATACCGCTCGCCGCAGCCGAACGACCGAGCGCAGCGAGTCAGTGAGCGAGGAAGCGGAA
GAGCGCCCAATACGCAAACCGCCTCTCCCCGCGCGTTGGCCGATTCATTAATGCAGCAAGCTCATGGCTG
ACTAATTTTTTTTATTTATGCAGAGGCCGAGGCCGCCTCGGCCTCTGAGCTATTCCAGAAGTAGTGAGGA
GGCTTTTTTGGAGGCCTAGGCTTTTGCAAAAAGCTCCCCGTGGCACGACAGGTTTCCCGACTGGAAAGCG
GGCAGTGAGCGCAACGCAATTAATGTGAGTTAGCTCACTCATTAGGCACCCCAGGCTTTACACTTTATGC
TTCCGGCTCGTATGTTGTGTGGAATTGTGAGCGGATAACAATTTCACACAGGAAACAGCTATGACATGAT
TACGAATTTCACAAATAAAGCATTTTTTTCACTGCATTCTAGTTGTGGTTTGTCCAAACTCATCAATGTA
TCTTATCATGTCTGGATCAACTGGATAACTCAAGCTAACCAAAATCATCCCAAACTTCCCACCCCATACC
CTATTACCACTGCCAATTACCTGTGGTTTCATTTACTCTAAACCTGTGATTCCTCTGAATTATTTTCATT
TTAAAGAAATTGTATTTGTTAAATATGTACTACAAACTTAGTAGT
Features (pLannotate 1.2.2; 25 found; start..end, strand, type, name):
    377..634     +  LTR            5' LTR (truncated): truncated 5' long terminal repeat (LTR) from HIV-1
    681..806     +  misc_feature   HIV-1 Ψ: packaging signal of human immunodeficiency virus type 1
    790..1128    +  CDS            HIV-1 gag (fragment): gag protein from human immunodeficiency virus 1; gag
   1303..1536    +  misc_feature   RRE: The Rev response element (RRE) of HIV-1 allows for Rev-dependent mRNA export from the nucleus to the cytoplasm.
   1913..2013    +  CDS            Rev (fragment): human immunodeficiency virus 1 (HIV-1) Rev protein; rev; enhances nuclear export of unspliced and incompletely spliced viral mRNAs
   2058..2175    +  misc_feature   cPPT/CTS: central polypurine tract and central termination sequence of HIV-1
   2223..3401    +  promoter       EF-1α promoter: strong constitutive promoter for human elongation factor EF-1α
   7158..7874    +  CDS            EGFP: EGFP is a basic (constitutively fluorescent) green fluorescent protein published in 1996, derived from Aequorea victoria. It is reported to be a rapidly-maturing weak dimer with moderate acid sensitivity.
   7968..8033    +  CDS            3xFLAG: three tandem FLAG® epitope tags, followed by an enterokinase cleavage site
   8145..8607    +  misc_feature   IRES: internal ribosome entry site (IRES) of the encephalomyocarditis virus (EMCV)
   8627..9226    +  CDS            PuroR: puromycin N-acetyltransferase; pac from Streptomyces alboniger; confers resistance to puromycin
   9245..9833    +  misc_feature   WPRE: woodchuck hepatitis virus posttranscriptional regulatory element
   9841..9906    +  CDS            nef (fragment): NEF_HV1Z2 - Experimental evidence at protein level: Swiss-Prot protein existence level 1. Extracellular Nef protein targets CD4(+) T-lymphocytes for apoptosis by interacting with CXCR4 surface receptors. From Human immunodeficiency virus type 1 group M subtype D (isolate Z2/CDC-Z34) (HIV-1).
   9908..10141   +  LTR            3' LTR (ΔU3): self-inactivating 3' long terminal repeat (LTR) from HIV-1
  10346..10450   +  promoter       AmpR promoter: bla
  10451..11311   +  CDS            AmpR: β-lactamase; bla; confers resistance to ampicillin, carbenicillin, and related antibiotics
  11482..12070   +  rep_origin     ori: high-copy-number ColE1/pMB1/pBR322/pUC origin of replication
  12253..12307   +  CDS            lacI (fragment): lac repressor; lacI; The lac repressor binds to the lac operator to inhibit transcription in E. coli. This inhibition can be relieved by adding lactose or isopropyl-β-D-thiogalactopyranoside (IPTG).
  12313..12406   +  rep_origin     SV40 ori (fragment): SV40 origin of replication
  12431..12468   +  CDS            lacI (fragment): lac repressor; lacI; The lac repressor binds to the lac operator to inhibit transcription in E. coli. This inhibition can be relieved by adding lactose or isopropyl-β-D-thiogalactopyranoside (IPTG).
  12481..12502   +  protein_bind   CAP binding site: CAP binding activates transcription in the presence of cAMP. E. coli catabolite activator protein
  12517..12547   +  promoter       lac promoter: promoter for the E. coli lac operon
  12551..12573   +  protein_bind   lac operator (fragment): The lac repressor binds to the lac operator to inhibit transcription in E. coli. This inhibition can be relieved by adding lactose or isopropyl-β-D-thiogalactopyranoside (IPTG). lac repressor encoded by lacI
  12605..12688   +  polyA_signal   SV40 poly(A) signal (fragment): SV40 polyadenylation signal
  12855..329     +  CDS            nef (fragment) (across the origin): NEF_HV1BR - Experimental evidence at protein level: Swiss-Prot protein existence level 1. Extracellular Nef protein targets CD4(+) T-lymphocytes for apoptosis by interacting with CXCR4 surface receptors (PubMed:14990729). From Human immunodeficiency virus type 1 group M subtype B (isolate BRU/LAI) (HIV-1).
