>Addgene plasmid #236365 | pHAGE-IRES-puro-NLS-dLbCas12aRVRR-EGFP-NLS-3xFlag Sequencing Result | analyzer sequence | sequence record 478724
CCACCGTGAGGTGGGGTACCTCCCTGGCATTCCTGGGTGGTCTTGAGGTGTCACCAAAGTACGGGCGTTG
GGCACACCAACCTTACCCCACCGGTTCACCAAACATGCCCCGGACAAGCCAGAAGACGACTACACGCACT
GGCCCGTCCATTACTGGACTGGTCTGGGACAGCGGAACATCGTCTCAGATATGCTGACCAAGCACACACA
TGAGAGGATACTAGGGTGAGTTGGGGAAGAGCACTCCCGCAGCGCGCATTTGGGGGAGGTTGGCACCAAG
CAGAGCCCCGCTAGAATTCACTAGTAGGGATACTCCTGAAGGCGGAAAGACCGGGTGCCTTTGATAACCT
GTCTGGGTCCCCACAGTTGCCACGTGAGCAGCTTCCGCGGGGGATCAGGATGCTTACCTACCAAAGCACT
GTAGTTATAAGGGGAGGGAAGGGGTGGGCCTCGCGAGAGGCCGTAGGGCGGGAAAACCCGCCCCCATGTG
AGTGTAGCTGTTTGTTCAACACATGCACCACTCAATGCACATGCGAGTAAGCGTAATGGTTGCAGGGGAA
GAAAAGGGAAAATTGGGGGTGAGGACAGATGATGGCATTCTTGCTGTGGGTGGGCCGAAGCCGTCCACAA
GCCCGCCTGCCATATCAACGGATTTTCATTCTCTTGCAGCTTTCGCTACTGCCTATTGGCTTTGAGAATT
GGACTCTCTCTTTACCCTCGTCTTGACGTTAGGGTAGCTCCCGTCGAGTCTCTGCACCTTCCGATTAGTT
GTAAGTCATCTATTGTTGACCAGTGGACAATCGACGGTCGAGGGTCTCCCCCTATAGTGAGTCGTATTAA
TTTCGCGGGATCGAGATCTCGATCCTCTACGCCGGACGCATCGTGGCCGGGATCACCGGCGCCACGAATT
CACTGGCCGTCGTTTTACAACGTCGTGACTGGGAAAACACTGGCGTTACCCAACTTAATCGCCTTGCAGC
ACATCCCCCTTTCGCCAGCTGGCGTAATAGCGAAGAGGCCCGCACCGATCGCCCTTCCCAACAGTTGCGC
AGCCTGAATGGCGAATGGCGCCTGATGCGGTATTTTCTCCTTACGCATCTGTGCGGTATTTCACACCGCA
TA
[95 nt withheld, positions 1123-1217]
T
[46 nt withheld, positions 1219-1264]
C
[141 nt withheld, positions 1266-1406]
CCTTTGACGTTGGAGTCCACGTTCTTT
[37 nt withheld, positions 1434-1470]
ACTCTATCTCGGGCTATTCTTTTGATTTATAAGGGATTTTGCCGATTTCGGTCTATTGGTTAAAAAATGA
GCTGATTTAACAAAAATTTAACGCGAATTTTAACAAAATATTAACGTTTACAATTTTATGGTGCACTCTC
AGTACAATCTGCTCTGATGCCGCATAGTTAAGCCAGCCCCGACACCCGCCAACACCCGCTGACGCGCCCT
GACGGGCTTGTCTGCTCCAGGCATCCGCTTACAGACAAGCTGTGACCGTCTCCGGGAGCTGCATGTGTCA
GAGGTTTTCACCGTCATCACCGAAACGCGCGAGACGAAAGGGCCTCGTGATACGCCTATTTTTATAGGTT
AATGTCATGATAATAATGGTTTCTTAGACGTCAGGTGGCACTTTTCGGGGAAATGTGCGCGGAACCCCTA
TTTGTTTATTTTTCTAAATACATTCAAATATGTATCCGCTCATGAGACAATAACCCTGATAAATGCTTCA
ATAATATTGAAAAAGGAAGAGTATGAGTATTCAACATTTCCGTGTCGCCCTTATTCCCTTTTTTGCGGCA
TTTTGCCTTCCTGTTTTTGCTCACCCAGAAACGCTGGTGAAAGTAAAAGATGCTGAAGATCAGTTGGGTG
CACGAGTGGGTTACATCGAACTGGATCTCAACAGCGGTAAGATCCTTGAGAGTTTTCGCCCCGAAGAACG
TTTTCCAATGATGAGCACTTTTAAAGTTCTGCTATGTGGCGCGGTATTATCCCGTATTGACGCCGGGCAA
GAGCAACTCGGTCGCCGCATACACTATTCTCAGAATGACTTGGTTGAGTACTCACCAGTCACAGAAAAGC
ATCTTACGGATGGCATGACAGTAAGAGAATTATGCAGTGCTGCCATAACCATGAGTGATAACACTGCGGC
CAACTTACTTCTGACAACGATCGGAGGACCGAAGGAGCTAACCGCTTTTTTGCACAACATGGGGGATCAT
GTAACTCGCCTTGATCGTTGGGAACCGGAGCTGAATGAAGCCATACCAAACGACGAGCGTGACACCACGA
TGCCTGTAGCAATGGCAACAACGTTGCGCAAACTATTAACTGGCGAACTACTTACTCTAGCTTCCCGGCA
ACAATTAATAGACTGGATGGAGGCGGATAAAGTTGCAGGACCACTTCTGCGCTCGGCCCTTCCGGCTGGC
TGGTTTATTGCTGATAAATCTGGAGCCGGTGAGCGTGGGTCTCGCGGTATCATTGCAGCACTGGGGCCAG
ATGGTAAGCCCTCCCGTATCGTAGTTATCTACACGACGGGGAGTCAGGCAACTATGGATGAACGAAATAG
ACAGATCGCTGAGATAGGTGCCTCACTGATTAAGCATTGGTAACTGTCAGACCAAGTTTACTCATATATA
CTTTAGATTGATTTAAAACTTCATTTTTAATTTAAAAGGATCTAGGTGAAGATCCTTTTTGATAATCTCA
TGACCAAAATCCCTTAACGTGAGTTTTCGTTCCACTGAGCGTCAGACCCCGTAGAAAAGATCAAAGGATC
TTCTTGAGATCCTTTTTTTCTGCGCGTAATCTGCTGCTTGCAAACAAAAAAACCACCGCTACCAGCGGTG
GTTTGTTTGCCGGATCAAGAGCTACCAACTCTTTTTCCGAAGGTAACTGGCTTCAGCAGAGCGCAGATAC
CAAATACTGTTCTTCTAGTGTAGCCGTAGTTAGGCCACCACTTCAAGAACTCTGTAGCACCGCCTACATA
CCTCGCTCTGCTAATCCTGTTACCAGTGGCTGCTGCCAGTGGCGATAAGTCGTGTCTTACCGGGTTGGAC
TCAAGACGATAGTTACCGGATAAGGCGCAGCGGTCGGGCTGAACGGGGGGTTCGTGCACACAGCCCAGCT
TGGAGCGAACGACCTACACCGAACTGAGATACCTACAGCGTGAGCTATGAGAAAGCGCCACGCTTCCCGA
AGGGAGAAAGGCGGACAGGTATCCGGTAAGCGGCATGGTCGGAACAGGAGAGCGCACGAGGGAGCTTCCA
GTGGGAAACGCCTGGTATCTTTATAGTCCTGTCGGGTTTCGCCACCTCTGACTTGAGCGTCGATTTTTGT
GATGCTCGTCAGGGGGGCGGAGCCTATGGAAAAACGCCAGCAACGCGGCCTTTTTACGGTTCCTGGCCTT
TTGCTGGCCTTTTGCTCACATGTTCTTTCCTGCGTTATCCCCTGATTCTGTGGATAACCGTATTACCGCC
TTTGAGTGAGCTGATACCGCTCGCCGCAGCCGAACGACCGAGCGCAGCGAGTCAGTTAGCGAGGAAGCGG
AAGAGCGCCCAATACGCAAACCGCCTCTCCCCGCGCGTTGGCCGATTCATTAATGCAGCTGGCACGACAG
GTTTCCCGACTGGAAAGCGGGCAGTGAGCGCAACGCAATTAATGTGAGTTAGCTCACTCATTAGGCACCC
CAGGCTTTACACTTTATGCTTCCGGCTCGTATGTTGTGTGGAATTGTGAGCGGATAACAATTTCACACAG
GAAACAGCTATGACCATGATTACGCCAAGCTTCTAGATATGCTGTTATCCGTCGATTGTCCACTGGTCTT
ACTAATTACTACTTCGGCTTGGCTCAGGATTGCCTTGTCTATAACTAGATTTAGGTTTCCCTGAGTTTGA
GAGCATCCACTTAAAGAATTTCTTCTTTAAGGCTCAATTATTTAAGTCCGTAGCGTCTTCACTTGCCCAC
ACAGAAGTCCTGGAAGATGATGTCCAGGATCTCCTCGGTACCCCCTCCACCTGTGAGCCGGGTCAGGTGA
CCCCGGGCCACCCGCAGCGCCTCTGCCGCCAGGGCCAGGTCTTTTGACTGCTTGTAGTGGCCGAGGGCAT
CCAGGCAACCCTGGAGGTGGTGCTGGTGCCTTGCTCGGGTCAGCAGCGGGGGATCTGTGGACGGGTCCCC
ACACACTGCAGCTAGCTCCTTCCTCAGCGCCTCCAGGAGGCCGTCCAGCCCCTCTCCCGTCAGACAGGAC
AGCAGCAGGTGCGGGGGCAGGTCAGGACCGGGACCTGGGCCCTCCGGGGACAGCAGGTCCGACTTGTTCA
GCACCAGGAGGAGGCGCTGGCTGCTGTCACTGGGGCTCTGGGCTCCCACAGAGGCTACGACGGTGGCCAG
GAAGTTGCAACTGGAGGGAGAGGCCAGGTCAGAAGCATCCAGCATGGCCAGAATGAGGTCAGCCTGCTCT
AGCCTCTCCCGGGCGCGCCGCACGCCCTCCTGCTCCACGGGCCCCACGCCCTCCCGCAACCCAGCCGTGT
CGCTCAGCAGCACAGGAAATCCGGCCAGGTCGACTGGGGTCTCCAGCACGTCACGGGTGGTCCCTGGCTC
CGGGGACACGATGGACACAGGCTTCCGACTGAGCAGGTTCACTAGGCTGCTCTTGCCCGCATTGGGGGGT
CCAGTGACCACTACGTGCGCCCCTGAGCGGAGCCTCTGCCCGCGCCTGGCATCTCGTAGATGTGCACCCA
GGGCCACCTGCAGTGCCCGTACTTCGATGTCGGCTTGCTCCAGGACCCCCTCCTCCAGGTTTTCATCCTC
GCCGAAATCGATATAGGCCTCCACGTGGGCCAGAGCTTTGGTGAGGGTCTCGGCCCAGCCACGGCAGAGG
TGGCCCAGCTCTCCGTCCAGCTGCCTGAGGGCCTGCCGCCGCTGCGCCTCTGTTTCCGCGTGGATAAGGT
CCGCCAGCCCCTCCACTTCGGTCAGGTTCAGCTTCCCATTTGCGAACGCCCGTCTGGTGAACTCGCCTGC
CTCCGCCGGTCGAAGCCCTGGCACGCTGCCCAAGGCCTGCAGGACGCCGCTCACCACTGCCGGGCCTCCA
TGCACGTGGAACTCCACGCAGTCCTCACCGGTGAAACTCTGGGGACCTGGGAACCAGAGCACCAGTGCGC
GGTCCAGAGGCTCCCCGGAGCGGGGATCGCTGAGCAGGCGCAGGCTGGCGTGGCGAGCAAGGGGCAGGTC
TCGGGGTGCGGTGAGAATTCGGAGGGCGTGGCCGCTGGCGGGGCCGCTGGTCCGGATCACTGCGATGCCG
CAGCGGCCTTGGCCAGAGCTTAGCGCGAAGATGGTGGCGCCGGAGCCGGGGGCTGGTGCGCCGCTGCTCC
GGCGCGTGCACAATCTGCGAGGCCCACGTGCCGCTTGGGCCGCCAGGGTCCAAAGCCCCCGCCACATCGT
GAACAGAAGAAAGAAGTGGAAGCAAGAAGAACCACCGTAGACAATTAGCCCAGGGTCAGATC
Features (pLannotate 1.2.2; 15 found; start..end, strand, type, name):
    821..839     -  promoter       T7 promoter: promoter for bacteriophage T7 RNA polymerase
    861..905     +  CDS            TcR (fragment): tetracycline efflux protein; tet; confers resistance to tetracycline
    908..1065    +  CDS            lacZα (fragment): LacZα fragment of β-galactosidase; lacZ fragment
   1071..1122    -  misc_feature   bom (fragment): basis of mobility region from pBR322
   1141..1596    +  rep_origin     f1 ori (sequence partly withheld): f1 bacteriophage origin of replication; arrow indicates direction of (+) strand synthesis
   1597..1646    -  misc_feature   bom (fragment): basis of mobility region from pBR322
   1748..1783    -  CDS            rop (fragment): Rop protein, which maintains plasmids at low copy number; rop
   1878..1982    +  promoter       AmpR promoter: bla
   1983..2843    +  CDS            AmpR: β-lactamase; bla; confers resistance to ampicillin, carbenicillin, and related antibiotics
   3014..3602    +  rep_origin     ori: high-copy-number ColE1/pMB1/pBR322/pUC origin of replication
   3785..3877    +  CDS            lacI (fragment): lac repressor; lacI; The lac repressor binds to the lac operator to inhibit transcription in E. coli. This inhibition can be relieved by adding lactose or isopropyl-β-D-thiogalactopyranoside (IPTG).
   3890..3911    +  protein_bind   CAP binding site: CAP binding activates transcription in the presence of cAMP. E. coli catabolite activator protein
   3926..3956    +  promoter       lac promoter: promoter for the E. coli lac operon
   3964..3980    +  protein_bind   lac operator: The lac repressor binds to the lac operator to inhibit transcription in E. coli. This inhibition can be relieved by adding lactose or isopropyl-β-D-thiogalactopyranoside (IPTG). lac repressor encoded by lacI
   4192..5667    -  CDS            GTPBP3: GTPB3_HUMAN - Also known as MTGP1. Experimental evidence at protein level: Swiss-Prot protein existence level 1. GTPase involved in the 5-carboxymethylaminomethyl modification (mnm(5)s(2)U34) of the wobble uridine base in mitochondrial tRNAs. From Homo sapiens (Human).
