[The description below was written by a language model from this plasmid's Addgene catalogue record and pLannotate feature annotations shown in this document.]
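Description:
pHAGE-IRES-puro-NLS-dLbCas12aRVRR-EGFP-NLS-3xFlag is an HIV-1-based lentiviral CRISPR vector built on the pHAGE-EF1a-IRES-puro backbone for overexpressing a nuclease-dead Lachnospiraceae bacterium Cas12a variant in human cells. It is propagated in E. coli as a high-copy plasmid through a ColE1/pUC-type origin with ampicillin selection (AmpR). The viral portion carries a truncated 5' LTR, the Ψ packaging signal with a gag fragment, the RRE for Rev-dependent nuclear export, the cPPT/CTS, a WPRE to enhance transcript expression, and a ΔU3 self-inactivating 3' LTR. The genome can therefore be packaged when helper functions are supplied in trans, and it integrates without an active viral promoter.

Between the LTRs, the constitutive EF-1α promoter drives a single bicistronic transcript. The first cistron is the fusion indicated by the plasmid name: an NLS, dLbCas12a carrying the RVRR substitutions (G532R, K538V, Y542R, K595R), EGFP, a second NLS and a 3xFLAG epitope. The annotation software did not label the Cas12a coding region or the NLSs, but a large unannotated stretch between the promoter and EGFP is consistent with that insert. An EMCV IRES then allows translation of puromycin N-acetyltransferase, so transduced cells can be selected with puromycin. A fluorescent, nuclear-targeted, catalytically inactive Cas12a fits the associated publication's theme of CRISPR-array-mediated imaging of genomic loci in living cells. No crRNA array cassette is annotated here.

A second, 5.7 kb sequencing record filed under this entry shows a different plasmid architecture (f1 ori, T7 promoter, human GTPBP3 coding sequence) and lacks any lentiviral or Cas12a-fusion elements, so it does not appear to describe this construct.
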