Addgene plasmid #236365: pHAGE-IRES-puro-NLS-dLbCas12aRVRR-EGFP-NLS-3xFlag
Purpose: Overexpression of dLbCas12aRVRR in human cells
Depositing lab: Ling-Ling Chen. Depositing organization: CAS Center for Excellence in Molecular Cell Science. Publication: CRISPR-array-mediated imaging of non-repetitive and multiplex genomic loci in living cells. Yang LZ, Min YH, Liu YX, Gao BQ, Liu XQ, Huang Y, Wang H, Yang L, Liu ZJ, Chen LL. Nat Methods. 2024 Sep;21(9):1646-1657. doi: 10.1038/s41592-024-02333-3. Epub 2024 Jul 4. PubMed 38965442.
Backbone
  Vector backbone: pHAGE-EF1a-IRES-puro
  Vector type: Lentiviral, CRISPR
Growth in bacteria
  Bacterial resistance: Ampicillin, 100 μg/mL
  Growth temperature: 37°C
  Growth strain: NEB Stable
  Copy number: High Copy
Gene/Insert
  Gene/Insert name: dLbCas12aRVRR
  Species: Lachnospiraceae bacterium
  Mutation: G532R, K538V, Y542R, K595R
  Cloning method: Ligation Independent Cloning
Terms and licenses: Academic/Nonprofit Terms; Industry Terms: Not Available to Industry
How to cite: pHAGE-IRES-puro-NLS-dLbCas12aRVRR-EGFP-NLS-3xFlag was a gift from Ling-Ling Chen (Addgene plasmid # 236365 ; http://n2t.net/addgene:236365 ; RRID:Addgene_236365)
